Addgene plasmid #149288: pEE515
Purpose: (Empty Backbone) T-DNA encoding TRV2 complete genome with MCS
Depositing lab: Daniel Voytas. Depositing organization: University of Minnesota. Publication: Multiplexed heritable gene editing using RNA viruses and mobile single guide RNAs. Ellison EE, Nagalakshmi U, Gamo ME, Huang PJ, Dinesh-Kumar S, Voytas DF. Nat Plants. 2020 Jun 1. pii: 10.1038/s41477-020-0670-y. doi: 10.1038/s41477-020-0670-y. PubMed 32483329.
Backbone
  Vector backbone: pEE083
  Vector type: Plant Expression
Growth in bacteria
  Bacterial resistance: Kanamycin, 50 μg/mL
  Growth temperature: 37°C
  Growth strain: ccdB Survival
  Copy number: High Copy
Gene/Insert
  Gene/Insert name: None
Resource information
  A portion of this plasmid was derived from a plasmid made by: synthesized
Terms and licenses: Academic/Nonprofit Terms; Industry Terms: Not Available to Industry
Depositor comments: p35S:TRV2_MCS__sgRNA_mFT_Ccdb:tNos
How to cite: pEE515 was a gift from Daniel Voytas (Addgene plasmid # 149288 ; http://n2t.net/addgene:149288 ; RRID:Addgene_149288)
