[The description below was written by a language model from this plasmid's Addgene catalogue record and pLannotate feature annotations shown in this document.]
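Description:
pEE515 is an empty-backbone binary T-DNA vector for plant expression, built on pEE083, that carries a cDNA copy of the tobacco rattle virus RNA2 (TRV2) genome adapted for delivering guide RNAs. It is an 11.8 kb plasmid with the typical Agrobacterium shuttle architecture. A high-copy ColE1/pMB1-type origin with the bom site supports replication in E. coli, while the pVS1 oriV with RepA and StaA provides replication and stable maintenance in Agrobacterium. A kanamycin resistance gene (aphA-3) lies outside the T-DNA for bacterial selection. No plant selectable marker is annotated between the nopaline-type left and right border repeats.

Within the T-DNA, an enhanced CaMV 35S promoter with a duplicated enhancer drives transcription of the TRV2 sequence, which includes the viral capsid protein gene. Downstream of this gene sit a multiple cloning site, a Streptococcus pyogenes Cas9 gRNA scaffold, and Arabidopsis FT sequence, which the depositor notes as "mFT". In the associated work on mobile single guide RNAs, this sequence serves as an RNA mobility element fused to the guide. A ccdB counter-selection cassette with a ccdA fragment follows, which explains why the plasmid is propagated in a ccdB-tolerant strain. It presumably acts as a stuffer that is displaced when a user's sequence is cloned in, although the record does not describe the cloning scheme. The viral 3' end contains a tRNA-like structure pseudoknot and is followed by a hammerhead ribozyme, which would trim the transcript to a defined terminus, and then by the NOS terminator.

The vector is intended for agroinfiltration, normally alongside a TRV1 construct, so that the recombinant virus spreads systemically and expresses guide RNAs. The aim is multiplexed, heritable gene editing in plants, which relies on Cas9 supplied separately, since none is encoded here.
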