Features (pLannotate 1.2.2; 23 found; start..end, strand, type, name):
      1..21      -  misc_feature   MCS (fragment): pUC18/19 multiple cloning site
     96..770     +  promoter       CaMV 35S promoter (enhanced): cauliflower mosaic virus 35S promoter with a duplicated enhancer region
   1330..1941    +  CDS            CP: CAPSD_TRVPP - Experimental evidence at protein level: Swiss-Prot protein existence level 1. Capsid protein self-assembles to form rod-shaped virions about 22 nm in diameter with a central canal enclosing the viral genomic RNA. From Tobacco rattle virus (isolate PpK20) (TRV).
   2324..2399    +  misc_RNA       gRNA scaffold: guide RNA scaffold for the Streptococcus pyogenes CRISPR/Cas9 system
   2407..2928    +  CDS            FT: FT_ARATH - Experimental evidence at protein level: Swiss-Prot protein existence level 1. Component of the mobile flower-promoting signal (floral stimulus or florigen). Promotes the transition from vegetative growth to flowering. Required for 'SEPALLATA3' (SEP3) and 'FRUITFULL' (FUL) accumulation in mature rosette leaves. Seems to acts in parallel with 'LEAFY' to induce flowering by regulating 'APETALA1'. Translated in leaves and then transported to the shoot apical meristem where it activates the transcription of several floral meristem identity genes. May play a role in both the autonomous an
   2944..3009    +  intron         PDK intron (fragment): pdk; modified pyruvate orthophosphate dikinase intron from Flaveria trinervia 3.0
   3100..3258    +  CDS            ccdA (fragment): CCDA_ECO57 - Also known as H, letA. Experimental evidence at protein level: Swiss-Prot protein existence level 1. Antitoxin component of a type II toxin-antitoxin (TA) system which inhibits the post-segregational killing (PSK) of plasmid-free cells, also referred to as a plasmid addiction system. Binds to and blocks the activity of CcdB; will also remove bound CcdB protein from the CcdB-GyrA complex by forming a CcdA-CcdB complex, a process termed rejuvenation. Functions as a transcriptional corepressor for the ccdAB operon, repression also requires CcdB (By similarity). From Escherichia coli
   3263..3565    +  CDS            ccdB: CCDB_ECOLI - Also known as G, letB, letD. Experimental evidence at protein level: Swiss-Prot protein existence level 1. Toxic component of a type II toxin-antitoxin (TA) system, functioning in plasmid maintainence. Responsible for the post- segregational killing (PSK) of plasmid-free cells, also referred to as a plasmid addiction system. Half-life of over 2 hours. Cell killing by CcdB is accompanied by filamentation, defects in chromosome and plasmid segregation, defects in cell division, formation of anucleate cells, decreased DNA synthesis and plasmid loss. Interferes with the activity of DN
   3944..3983    +  ncRNA          TLS-PK6: Accession: RF01101 - Pseudoknot of tRNA-like structure
   3979..4034    +  ncRNA          Hammerhead 3: Accession: RF00008 - Hammerhead ribozyme (type III)
   4044..4062    +  CDS            9xHis (fragment): 9xHis affinity tag
   4097..4349    +  terminator     NOS terminator: nopaline synthase terminator and poly(A) signal
   4371..4395    +  misc_feature   RB T-DNA repeat: right border repeat from nopaline C58 T-DNA
   4735..5136    +  CDS            Y4CG_SINFN (fragment): Protein inferred from homology: Swiss-Prot protein existence level 3. From Sinorhizobium fredii (strain NBRC 101917 / NGR234).
   5696..6325    +  CDS            pVS1 StaA: stability protein from the Pseudomonas plasmid pVS1 (Heeb et al., 2000)
   6754..7827    +  CDS            pVS1 RepA: replication protein from the Pseudomonas plasmid pVS1 (Heeb et al., 2000)
   7893..8087    +  rep_origin     pVS1 oriV: origin of replication for the Pseudomonas plasmid pVS1 (Heeb et al., 2000)
   8290..8329    +  CDS            rop (fragment): Rop protein, which maintains plasmids at low copy number; rop
   8431..8571    +  misc_feature   bom: basis of mobility region from pBR322
   8757..9345    -  rep_origin     ori: high-copy-number ColE1/pMB1/pBR322/pUC origin of replication
   9453..9522    -  ncRNA          RNA-OUT: Accession: RF00240 - RNA-OUT
  10479..11273   -  CDS            KanR: aminoglycoside phosphotransferase; aphA-3; confers resistance to kanamycin
  11698..11722   +  misc_feature   LB T-DNA repeat: left border repeat from nopaline C58 T-DNA
>Addgene plasmid #149288 | pEE515 | addgene full sequence | sequence record 305899 | Addgene NGS Result
AAGCTTGCATGCCTGCAGGTCAACATGGTGGAGCACGACACTCTCGTCTACTCCAAGAATATCAAAGATA
CAGTCTCAGAAGACCAGAGGGCTATTGAGACTTTTCAACAAAGGGTAATATCGGGAAACCTCCTCGGATT
CCATTGCCCAGCTATCTGTCACTTCATCGAAAGGACAGTAGAAAAGGAAGATGGCTTCTACAAATGCCAT
CATTGCGATAAAGGAAAGGCTATCGTTCAAGATGCCTCTACCGACAGTGGTCCCAAAGATGGACCCCCAC
CCACGAGGAACATCGTGGAAAAAGAAGACGTTCCAACCACGTCTTCAAAGCAAGTGGATTGATGTGATGG
TCAACATGGTGGAGCACGACACTCTCGTCTACTCCAAGAATATCAAAGATACAGTCTCAGAAGACCAGAG
GGCTATTGAGACTTTTCAACAAAGGGTAATATCGGGAAACCTCCTCGGATTCCATTGCCCAGCTATCTGT
CACTTCATCGAAAGGACAGTAGAAAAGGAAGATGGCTTCTACAAATGCCATCATTGCGATAAAGGAAAGG
CTATCGTTCAAGATGCCTCTACCGACAGTGGTCCCAAAGATGGACCCCCACCCACGAGGAACATCGTGGA
AAAAGAAGACGTTCCAACCACGTCTTCAAAGCAAGTGGATTGATGTGATATCTCCACTGACGTAAGGGAT
GACGCACAATCCCACTATCCTTCGCAAGACCCTTCCTCTATATAAGGAAGTTCATTTCATTTGGAGAGGA
TAAAACATTGCACCTATGGTGTTGCCCTGGCTGGGGTATGTCAGTGATCGCAGTAGAATGTACTAATTGA
CAAGTTGGAGAATACGGTAGAACGTCCTTATCCAACACAGCCTTTATCCCTCTCCCTGACGAGGTTTTTG
TCAGTGTAATATTTCTTTTTGAACTATCCAGCTTAGTACCGTACGGGAAAGTGACTGGTGTGCTTATCTT
TGAAATGTTACTTTGGGTTTCGGTTCTTTAGGTTAGTAAGAAAGCACTTGTCTTCTCATACAAAGGAAAA
CCTGAGACGTATCGCTTACGAAAGTAGCAATGAAAGAAAGGTGGTGGTTTTAATCGCTACCGCAAAAACG
ATGGGGTCGTTTTAATTAACTTCTCCTACGCAAGCGTCTAAACGGACGTTGGGGTTTTGCTAGTTTCTTT
AGAGAAAACTAGCTAAGTCTTTAATGTTATCATTAGAGATGGCATAAATATAATACTTGTGTCTGCTGAT
AAGATCATTTTAATTTGGACGATTAGACTTGTTGAACTACAGGTTACTGAATCACTTGCGCTAATCAACA
TGGGAGATATGTACGATGAATCATTTGACAAGTCGGGCGGTCCTGCTGACTTGATGGACGATTCTTGGGT
GGAATCAGTTTCGTGGAAAGATCTGTTGAAGAAGTTACACAGCATAAAATTTGCACTACAGTCTGGTAGA
GATGAGATCACTGGGTTACTAGCGGCACTGAATAGACAGTGTCCTTATTCACCATATGAGCAGTTTCCAG
ATAAGAAGGTGTATTTCCTTTTAGACTCACGGGCTAACAGTGCTCTTGGTGTGATTCAGAACGCTTCAGC
GTTCAAGAGACGAGCTGATGAGAAGAATGCAGTGGCGGGTGTTACAAATATTCCTGCGAATCCAAACACA
ACGGTTACGACGAACCAAGGGAGTACTACTACTACCAAGGCGAACACTGGCTCGACTTTGGAAGAAGACT
TGTACACTTATTACAAATTCGATGATGCCTCTACAGCTTTCCACAAATCTCTAACTTCGTTAGAGAACAT
GGAGTTGAAGAGTTATTACCGAAGGAACTTTGAGAAAGTATTCGGGATTAAGTTTGGTGGAGCAGCTGCT
AGTTCATCTGCACCGCCTCCAGCGAGTGGAGGTCCGATACGTCCTAATCCCTAGGGATTTAAGGACGTGA
ACTCTGTTGAGATCTCTGTGAAATTCAGAGGGTGGGTGATACCATATTCACTGATGCCATTAGCGACATC
TAAATAGGGCTAATTGTGACTAATTTGAGGGAATTTCCTTTACCATTGACGTCAGTGTCGTTGGTAGCAT
TTGAGTTTCGGAGCATCTTGTTCTGGGGTTTCACACTATCTTTAGAGAAAGTGTTAAGTTAATTAAGTTA
TCTTAATTAAGAGCATAATTATACTGATTTGTCTCTCGTTGATAGAGTCTATCATTCTGTTACTAAAAAT
TTGACAACTCGGTTTGCTGACCTACTGGTTACTGTATCACTTACCCGAGTTAACGAGTCTAGAAACGGCG
GCAGGTGCCATGGGTTTTAGAGCTAGAAATAGCAAGTTAAAATAAGGCTAGTCCGTTATCAACTTGAAAA
AGTGGCACCGAGTCGGTGCTCCCTAGTCTATAAATATAAGAGACCCTCTTATAGTAAGCAGAGTTGTTGG
AGACGTTCTTGATCCGTTTAATAGATCAATCACTCTAAAGGTTACTTATGGCCAAAGAGAGGTGACTAAT
GGCTTGGATCTAAGGCCTTCTCAGGTTCAAAACAAGCCAAGAGTTGAGATTGGTGGAGAAGACCTCAGGA
ACTTCTATACTTTGGTTATGGTGGATCCAGATGTTCCAAGTCCTAGCAACCCTCACCTCCGAGAATATCT
CCATTGGTTGGTGACTGATATCCCTGCTACAACTGGAACAACCTTTGGCAATGAGATTGTGTGTTACGAA
AATCCAAGTCCCACTGCAGGAATTCATCGTGTCGTGTTTATATTGTTTCGACAGCTTGGCAGGCAAACAG
TGTATGCACCAGGGTGGCGCCAGAACTTCAACACTCGCGAGTTTGCTGAGATCTACAATCTCGGCCTTCC
CGTGGCCGCAGTTTTCTACAATTGTCAGAGGGAGAGTGGCTGCGGAGGAAGAAGACTTTAGAGTGGTTTA
AACAAGCCAGATAACAGTATGCGTATTTGCGCGCTGATTTTTGCGGTATAAGAATATATACTGATATGTA
TACCCGAAGTATGTCAAAAGGAGGTATGCTATGAAGCAGCGTATTACAGTGACAGTTGACAGCGACAGCT
ATCAGTTGCTCAAGGCATATATGATGTCAATATCTCCGGTCTGGTAAGCACAACCATGCAGAATGAAGCC
CGTCGTCTGCGTGCCGAACGCTGGAAAGCGGAAAATCAGGAAGGGATGGCTGAGGTCGCCCGGTTTATTG
AAATGAACGGCTCTTTTGCTGACGAGAACAGGGGCTGGTGAAATGCAGTTTAAGGTTTACACCTATAAAA
GAGAGAGCCGTTATCGTCTGTTTGTGGATGTACAGAGTGATATTATTGACACGCCCGGGCGACGGATGGT
GATCCCCCTGGCCAGTGCACGTCTGCTGTCAGATAAAGTCTCCCGTGAACTTTACCCGGTGGTGCATATC
GGGGATGAAAGCTGGCGCATGATGACCACCGATATGGCCAGTGTGCCGGTTTCCGTTATCGGGGAAGAAG
TGGCTGATCTCAGCCACCGCGAAAATGACATCAAAAACGCCATTAACCTGATGTTCTGGGGAATATAACA
CCTGCGCTCAGTGCCGGGCATGTCCCGAAGACATTAAACTACGGTTCTTTAAGTAGATCCGTGTCTGAAG
TTTTAGGTTCAATTTAAACCTACGAGATTGACATTCTCGACTGATCTTGATTGATCGGTAAGTCTTTTGT
AATTTAATTTTCTTTTTGATTTTATTTTAAATTGTTATCTGTTTCTGTGTATAGACTGTTTGAGATCGGC
GTTTGGCCGACTCATTGTCTTACCATAGGGGAACGGACTTTGTTTGTGTTGTTATTTTATTTGTATTTTA
TTAAAATTCTCAACGATCTGAAAAAGCCTCGCGGCTAAGAGATTGTTGGGGGGTGAGTAAGTACTTTTAA
AGTGATGATGGTTACAAAGGCAAAAGGGGTAAAACCCCTCGCCTACGTAAGCGTTATTACGCCCGTCTGT
ACTTATATCAGTACACTGACGAGTCCCTAAAGGACGAAACGGGAGAACGCTAGCCACCACCACCACCACC
ACGTGTGAATTACAGGTGACCAGCTCGAATTTCCCCGATCGTTCAAACATTTGGCAATAAAGTTTCTTAA
GATTGAATCCTGTTGCCGGTCTTGCGATGATTATCATATAATTTCTGTTGAATTACGTTAAGCATGTAAT
AATTAACATGTAATGCATGACGTTATTTATGAGATGGGTTTTTATGATTAGAGTCCCGCAATTATACATT
TAATACGCGATAGAAAACAAAATATAGCGCGCAAACTAGGATAAATTATCGCGCGCGGTGTCATCTATGT
TACTAGATCGGGAATTAAACTATCAGTGTTTGACAGGATATATTGGCGGGTAAACCTAAGAGAAAAGAGC
GTTTATTAGAATAATCGGATATTTAAAAGGGCGTGAAAAGGTTTATCCGTTCGTCCATTTGTATGTGCAT
GCCAACCACAGGGTTCCCCTCGGGATCAAAGTACTTTGATCCAACCCCTCCGCTGCTATAGTGCAGTCGG
CTTCTGACGTTCAGTGCAGCCGTCTTCTGAAAACGACATGTCGCACAAGTCCTAAGTTACGCGACAGGCT
GCCGCCCTGCCCTTTTCCTGGCGTTTTCTTGTCGCGTGTTTTAGTCGCATAAAGTAGAATACTTGCGACT
AGAACCGGAGACATTACGCCATGAACAAGAGCGCCGCCGCTGGCCTGCTGGGCTATGCCCGCGTCAGCAC
CGACGACCAGGACTTGACCAACCAACGGGCCGAACTGCACGCGGCCGGCTGCACCAAGCTGTTTTCCGAG
AAGATCACCGGCACCAGGCGCGACCGCCCGGAGCTGGCCAGGATGCTTGACCACCTACGCCCTGGCGACG
TTGTGACAGTGACCAGGCTAGACCGCCTGGCCCGCAGCACCCGCGACCTACTGGACATTGCCGAGCGCAT
CCAGGAGGCCGGCGCGGGCCTGCGTAGCCTGGCAGAGCCGTGGGCCGACACCACCACGCCGGCCGGCCGC
ATGGTGTTGACCGTGTTCGCCGGCATTGCCGAGTTCGAGCGTTCCCTAATCATCGACCGCACCCGGAGCG
GGCGCGAGGCCGCCAAGGCCCGAGGCGTGAAGTTTGGCCCCCGCCCTACCCTCACCCCGGCACAGATCGC
GCACGCCCGCGAGCTGATCGACCAGGAAGGCCGCACCGTGAAAGAGGCGGCTGCACTGCTTGGCGTGCAT
CGCTCGACCCTGTACCGCGCACTTGAGCGCAGCGAGGAAGTGACGCCCACCGAGGCCAGGCGGCGCGGTG
CCTTCCGTGAGGACGCATTGACCGAGGCCGACGCCCTGGCGGCCGCCGAGAATGAACGCCAAGAGGAACA
AGCATGAAACCGCACCAGGACGGCCAGGACGAACCGTTTTTCATTACCGAAGAGATCGAGGCGGAGATGA
TCGCGGCCGGGTACGTGTTCGAGCCGCCCGCGCACGTCTCAACCGTGCGGCTGCATGAAATCCTGGCCGG
TTTGTCTGATGCCAAGCTGGCGGCCTGGCCGGCCAGCTTGGCCGCTGAAGAAACCGAGCGCCGCCGTCTA
AAAAGGTGATGTGTATTTGAGTAAAACAGCTTGCGTCATGCGGTCGCTGCGTATATGATGCGATGAGTAA
ATAAACAAATACGCAAGGGGAACGCATGAAGGTTATCGCTGTACTTAACCAGAAAGGCGGGTCAGGCAAG
ACGACCATCGCAACCCATCTAGCCCGCGCCCTGCAACTCGCCGGGGCCGATGTTCTGTTAGTCGATTCCG
ATCCCCAGGGCAGTGCCCGCGATTGGGCGGCCGTGCGGGAAGATCAACCGCTAACCGTTGTCGGCATCGA
CCGCCCGACGATTGACCGCGACGTGAAGGCCATCGGCCGGCGCGACTTCGTAGTGATCGACGGAGCGCCC
CAGGCGGCGGACTTGGCTGTGTCCGCGATCAAGGCAGCCGACTTCGTGCTGATTCCGGTGCAGCCAAGCC
CTTACGACATATGGGCCACCGCCGACCTGGTGGAGCTGGTTAAGCAGCGCATTGAGGTCACGGATGGAAG
GCTACAAGCGGCCTTTGTCGTGTCGCGGGCGATCAAAGGCACGCGCATCGGCGGTGAGGTTGCCGAGGCG
CTGGCCGGGTACGAGCTGCCCATTCTTGAGTCCCGTATCACGCAGCGCGTGAGCTACCCAGGCACTGCCG
CCGCCGGCACAACCGTTCTTGAATCAGAACCCGAGGGCGACGCTGCCCGCGAGGTCCAGGCGCTGGCCGC
TGAAATTAAATCAAAACTCATTTGAGTTAATGAGGTAAAGAGAAAATGAGCAAAAGCACAAACACGCTAA
GTGCCGGCCGTCCGAGCGCACGCAGCAGCAAGGCTGCAACGTTGGCCAGCCTGGCAGACACGCCAGCCAT
GAAGCGGGTCAACTTTCAGTTGCCGGCGGAGGATCACACCAAGCTGAAGATGTACGCGGTACGCCAAGGC
AAGACCATTACCGAGCTGCTATCTGAATACATCGCGCAGCTACCAGAGTAAATGAGCAAATGAATAAATG
AGTAGATGAATTTTAGCGGCTAAAGGAGGCGGCATGGAAAATCAAGAACAACCAGGCACCGACGCCGTGG
AATGCCCCATGTGTGGAGGAACGGGCGGTTGGCCAGGCGTAAGCGGCTGGGTTGCCTGCCGGCCCTGCAA
TGGCACTGGAACCCCCAAGCCCGAGGAATCGGCGTGAGCGGTCGCAAACCATCCGGCCCGGTACAAATCG
GCGCGGCGCTGGGTGATGACCTGGTGGAGAAGTTGAAGGCCGCGCAGGCCGCCCAGCGGCAACGCATCGA
GGCAGAAGCACGCCCCGGTGAATCGTGGCAAGCGGCCGCTGATCGAATCCGCAAAGAATCCCGGCAACCG
CCGGCAGCCGGTGCGCCGTCGATTAGGAAGCCGCCCAAGGGCGACGAGCAACCAGATTTTTTCGTTCCGA
TGCTCTATGACGTGGGCACCCGCGATAGTCGCAGCATCATGGACGTGGCCGTTTTCCGTCTGTCGAAGCG
TGACCGACGAGCTGGCGAGGTGATCCGCTACGAGCTTCCAGACGGGCACGTAGAGGTTTCCGCAGGGCCG
GCCGGCATGGCCAGTGTGTGGGATTACGACCTGGTACTGATGGCGGTTTCCCATCTAACCGAATCCATGA
ACCGATACCGGGAAGGGAAGGGAGACAAGCCCGGCCGCGTGTTCCGTCCACACGTTGCGGACGTACTCAA
GTTCTGCCGGCGAGCCGATGGCGGAAAGCAGAAAGACGACCTGGTAGAAACCTGCATTCGGTTAAACACC
ACGCACGTTGCCATGCAGCGTACGAAGAAGGCCAAGAACGGCCGCCTGGTGACGGTATCCGAGGGTGAAG
CCTTGATTAGCCGCTACAAGATCGTAAAGAGCGAAACCGGGCGGCCGGAGTACATCGAGATCGAGCTAGC
TGATTGGATGTACCGCGAGATCACAGAAGGCAAGAACCCGGACGTGCTGACGGTTCACCCCGATTACTTT
TTGATCGATCCCGGCATCGGCCGTTTTCTCTACCGCCTGGCACGCCGCGCCGCAGGCAAGGCAGAAGCCA
GATGGTTGTTCAAGACGATCTACGAACGCAGTGGCAGCGCCGGAGAGTTCAAGAAGTTCTGTTTCACCGT
GCGCAAGCTGATCGGGTCAAATGACCTGCCGGAGTACGATTTGAAGGAGGAGGCGGGGCAGGCTGGCCCG
ATCCTAGTCATGCGCTACCGCAACCTGATCGAGGGCGAAGCATCCGCCGGTTCCTAATGTACGGAGCAGA
TGCTAGGGCAAATTGCCCTAGCAGGGGAAAAAGGTCGAAAAGGTCTCTTTCCTGTGGATAGCACGTACAT
TGGGAACCCAAAGCCGTACATTGGGAACCGGAACCCGTACATTGGGAACCCAAAGCCGTACATTGGGAAC
CGGTCACACATGTAAGTGACTGATATAAAAGAGAAAAAAGGCGATTTTTCCGCCTAAAACTCTTTAAAAC
TTATTAAAACTCTTAAAACCCGCCTGGCCTGTGCATAACTGTCTGGCCAGCGCACAGCCGAAGAGCTGCA
AAAAGCGCCTACCCTTCGGTCGCTGCGCTCCCTACGCCCCGCCGCTTCGCGTCGGCCTATCGCGGCCGCT
GGCCGCTCAAAAATGGCTGGCCTACGGCCAGGCAATCTACCAGGGCGCGGACAAGCCGCGCCGTCGCCAC
TCGACCGCCGGCGCCCACATCAAGGCACCCTGCCTCGCGCGTTTCGGTGATGACGGTGAAAACCTCTGAC
ACATGCAGCTCCCGGAGACGGTCACAGCTTGTCTGTAAGCGGATGCCGGGAGCAGACAAGCCCGTCAGGG
CGCGTCAGCGGGTGTTGGCGGGTGTCGGGGCGCAGCCATGACCCAGTCACGTAGCGATAGCGGAGTGTAT
ACTGGCTTAACTATGCGGCATCAGAGCAGATTGTACTGAGAGTGCACCATATGCGGTGTGAAATACCGCA
CAGATGCGTAAGGAGAAAATACCGCATCAGGCGCTCTTCCGCTTCCTCGCTCACTGACTCGCTGCGCTCG
GTCGTTCGGCTGCGGCGAGCGGTATCAGCTCACTCAAAGGCGGTAATACGGTTATCCACAGAATCAGGGG
ATAACGCAGGAAAGAACATGTGAGCAAAAGGCCAGCAAAAGGCCAGGAACCGTAAAAAGGCCGCGTTGCT
GGCGTTTTTCCATAGGCTCCGCCCCCCTGACGAGCATCACAAAAATCGACGCTCAAGTCAGAGGTGGCGA
AACCCGACAGGACTATAAAGATACCAGGCGTTTCCCCCTGGAAGCTCCCTCGTGCGCTCTCCTGTTCCGA
CCCTGCCGCTTACCGGATACCTGTCCGCCTTTCTCCCTTCGGGAAGCGTGGCGCTTTCTCATAGCTCACG
CTGTAGGTATCTCAGTTCGGTGTAGGTCGTTCGCTCCAAGCTGGGCTGTGTGCACGAACCCCCCGTTCAG
CCCGACCGCTGCGCCTTATCCGGTAACTATCGTCTTGAGTCCAACCCGGTAAGACACGACTTATCGCCAC
TGGCAGCAGCCACTGGTAACAGGATTAGCAGAGCGAGGTATGTAGGCGGTGCTACAGAGTTCTTGAAGTG
GTGGCCTAACTACGGCTACACTAGAAGGACAGTATTTGGTATCTGCGCTCTGCTGAAGCCAGTTACCTTC
GGAAAAAGAGTTGGTAGCTCTTGATCCGGCAAACAAACCACCGCTGGTAGCGGTGGTTTTTTTGTTTGCA
AGCAGCAGATTACGCGCAGAAAAAAAGGATCTCAAGAAGATCCTTTGATCTTTTCTACGGGGTCTGACGC
TCAGTGGAACGAAAACTCACGTTAAGGGCTGATGAATCCCCTAATGATTTTTATCAAAATCATTAAGTTA
AGGTAGATACACATCTTGTCATATGATCAAATGGTTTCGCCAAAAATCAATAATCAGACAACAAAATGTG
CGAACTCGATATTTTACACGACTCTCTTTACCAATTCTGCCCCGAATTACACTTAAAACGACTCAACAGC
TTAACGTTGGCTTGCCACGCCTTACTTGACTGTAAAACTCTCACTCTTACCGAACTTGGCCGTAACCTGC
CAACCAAAGCGAGAACAAAACATAACATCAAACGAATCGACCGATTGTTAGGTAATCGTCACCTCCACAA
AGAGCGACTCGCTGTATACCGTTGGCATGCTAGCTTTATCTGTTCGGGCAATACGATGCCCATTGTACTT
GTTGACTGGTCTGATATCCGTGAGCAAAAACGGCTTATGGTATTGCGAGCTTCAGTCGCACTACACGGTC
GTTCTGTTACTCTTTATGAGAAAGCGTTCCCGCTTTCAGAGCAATGTTCAAAGAAAGCTCATGACCAATT
TCTAGCCGACCTTGCGAGCATTCTACCGAGTAACACCACACCGCTCATTGTCAGTGATGCTGGCTTTAAA
GTGCCATGGATTCTAGCAACTAACTTACCTGTTGAAATTCGAACACCCAAACAACTTGTTAATATCTATT
CGAAGCGAATGCAGATTGAAGAAACCTTCCGAGACTTGAAAAGTCCTGCCTACGGACTAGGCCTACGCCA
TAGCCGAACGAGCAGCTCAGAGCGTTTTGATATCATGCTGCTAATCGCCCTGATGCTTCAACTAACATGT
TGGCTTGCGGGCGTTCATGCTCAGAAACAAGGTTGGGACAAGCACTTCCAGGCTAACACAGTCAGAAATC
GAAACGTACTCTCAACAGTTCGCTTAGGCATGGAAGTTTTGCGGCATTCTGGCTACACAATAACAAGGGA
AGACTCACTCGTGGCTGCAACCCTGCTTACTCAAAATCTATTCACACATGGTTACGTTTTGGGGAAATTA
TGAGGGGATCTCTCAGCGTTAAGGGATTTTGGTCATGCATTCTAGGTACTAAAACAATTCATCCAGTAAA
ATATAATATTTTATTTTCTCCCAATCAGGCTTGATCCCCAGTAAGTCAAAAAATAGCTCGACATACTGTT
CTTCCCCGATATCCTCCCTGATCGACCGGACGCAGAAGGCAATGTCATACCACTTGTCCGCCCTGCCGCT
TCTCCCAAGATCAATAAAGCCACTTACTTTGCCATCTTTCACAAAGATGTTGCTGTCTCCCAGGTCGCCG
TGGGAAAAGACAAGTTCCTCTTCGGGCTTTTCCGTCTTTAAAAAATCATACAGCTCGCGCGGATCTTTAA
ATGGAGTGTCTTCTTCCCAGTTTTCGCAATCCACATCGGCCAGATCGTTATTCAGTAAGTAATCCAATTC
GGCTAAGCGGCTGTCTAAGCTATTCGTATAGGGACAATCCGATATGTCGATGGAGTGAAAGAGCCTGATG
CACTCCGCATACAGCTCGATAATCTTTTCAGGGCTTTGTTCATCTTCATACTCTTCCGAGCAAAGGACGC
CATCGGCCTCACTCATGAGCAGATTGCTCCAGCCATCATGCCGTTCAAAGTGCAGGACCTTTGGAACAGG
CAGCTTTCCTTCCAGCCATAGCATCATGTCCTTTTCCCGTTCCACATCATAGGTGGTCCCTTTATACCGG
CTGTCCGTCATTTTTAAATATAGGTTTTCATTTTCTCCCACCAGCTTATATACCTTAGCAGGAGACATTC
CTTCCGTATCTTTTACGCAGCGGTATTTTTCGATCAGTTTTTTCAATTCCGGTGATATTCTCATTTTAGC
CATTTATTATTTCCTTCCTCTTTTCTACAGTATTTAAAGATACCCCAAGAAGCTAATTATAACAAGACGA
ACTCCAATTCACTGTTCCTTGCATTCTAAAACCTTAAATACCAGAAAACAGCTTTTTCAAAGTTGTTTTC
AAAGTTGGCGTATAACATAGTATCGACGGAGCCGATTTTGAAACCGCGGTGATCACAGGCAGCAACGCTC
TGTCATCGTTACAATCAACATGCTACCCTCCGCGAGATCATCCGTGTTTCAAACCCGGCAGCTTAGTTGC
CGTTCTTCCGAATAGCATCGGTAACATGAGCAAAGTCTGCCGCCTTACAACGGCTCTCCCGCTGACGCCG
TCCCGGACTGATGGGCTGCCTGTATCGAGTGGTGATTTTGTGCCGAGCTGCCGGTCGGGGAGCTGTTGGC
TGGCTGGTGGCAGGATATATTGTGGTGTAAACAAATTGACGCTTAGACAACTTAATAACACATTGCGGAC
GTTTTTAATGTACTGAATTAACGCCGAATTAATTCCTAGGCCACCATGTTGGGCCCGGCGCGCC
